Addgene plasmid #114990: AT3G02880 J3_pECIA2
Purpose: Bait vector AT3G02880 J3_pECIA2 should be used with prey vector AT3G02880 J3_pECIA14.
Depositing lab: Youssef Belkhadir. Depositing organization: Gregor Mendel Institute of Molecular Plant Biology. Publication: An extracellular network of Arabidopsis leucine-rich repeat receptor kinases. Smakowska-Luzan E, Mott GA, Parys K, Stegmann M, Howton TC, Layeghifard M, Neuhold J, Lehner A, Kong J, Grunwald K, Weinberger N, Satbhai SB, Mayer D, Busch W, Madalinski M, Stolt-Bergner P, Provart NJ, Mukhtar MS, Zipfel C, Desveaux D, Guttman DS, Belkhadir Y. Nature. 2018 Jan 18;553(7688):342-346. doi: 10.1038/nature25184. Epub 2018 Jan 10. PubMed 29320478.
Backbone
  Vector backbone: pECIA2
  Backbone manufacturer: Chris Garcia (Addgene plasmid # 47032)
  Vector type: Insect Expression
Growth in bacteria
  Bacterial resistance: Ampicillin, 100 μg/mL
  Growth temperature: 37°C
  Growth strain: DH5alpha
  Copy number: High Copy
Gene/Insert
  Gene/Insert name: AT3G02880
  Species: A. thaliana (mustard weed)
  Entrez Gene: AT3G02880 (a.k.a. AT3G02880, F13E7.17, F13E7_17)
  Promoter: Metallothionein (Copper-Inducible)
  Tag / fusion protein: Fc, V5 and hexahistidine tags (C terminal on backbone)
  Cloning method: Ligation Independent Cloning
Terms and licenses: Academic/Nonprofit Terms; Industry Terms: Not Available to Industry
Depositor comments: Plasmid for secreted expression in Drosophila cell culture by induction via CuSO4. Insert is an extracellular domain of indicated LRR-RK, C-terminally tagged with Fc, V5 and hexahistidine tags. Insert Protein Sequence: SDLESDRRALLAVRNSVRGRPLLWNMSASSPCNWHGVHCDAGRVTALRLPGSGLFGSLPIGGIGNLTQLKTLSLRFNSLSGPIPSDFSNLVLLRYLYLQGNAFSGEIPSLLFTLPSIIRINLGENKFSGRIPDNVNSATRLVTLYLERNQLSGPIPEITLPLQQFNVSSNQLNGSIPSSLSSWPRTAFEGNTLCGKPLDTCEAESPNGGDAGGPNTPPEKKDS
How to cite: AT3G02880 J3_pECIA2 was a gift from Youssef Belkhadir (Addgene plasmid # 114990 ; http://n2t.net/addgene:114990 ; RRID:Addgene_114990)
