[The description below was written by a language model from this plasmid's Addgene catalogue record and pLannotate feature annotations shown in this document.]
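Description:
AT3G02880 J3_pECIA2 is an insect-cell expression plasmid of about 4.9 kb, built on the pECIA2 backbone. It produces a secreted, tagged form of the extracellular domain of the Arabidopsis thaliana leucine-rich repeat receptor kinase encoded by AT3G02880. In E. coli it is propagated as a high-copy plasmid through a ColE1/pUC-type origin and selected with ampicillin via the β-lactamase gene. The remaining bacterial annotations (lac promoter and operator, and fragments of lacI, lacZα, rop and bom) are remnants of the cloning-vector backbone and play no part in the expression cassette.

The cassette is driven by the Drosophila metallothionein promoter, which is copper-inducible, so expression in Drosophila cell culture is switched on by adding copper sulfate. Downstream, a Drosophila BiP signal sequence directs the product into the secretory pathway. It is fused in frame to the receptor ectodomain fragment, which was inserted by ligation-independent cloning. The ectodomain is followed by a human IgG1 heavy-chain constant (Fc) fragment and a V5 epitope. The record also states a C-terminal hexahistidine tag, although the feature table does not annotate it separately. An SV40 polyadenylation signal follows the cassette, annotated on the reverse strand. The Fc portion can serve for capture, and the V5 and His tags can be used for detection and purification.

The plasmid is designated the bait vector of a matched pair and is meant to be used with the corresponding prey construct in pECIA14. It belongs to a collection built to map extracellular-domain interactions among Arabidopsis LRR receptor kinases.
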