Features (pLannotate 1.2.2; 18 found; start..end, strand, type, name):
     23..449     +  promoter       MT promoter: Drosophila metallothionein promoter
    467..520     +  sig_peptide    BiP signal sequence: Drosophila BiP signal sequence
    521..1189    +  CDS            Y3288_ARATH (fragment): Experimental evidence at protein level: Swiss-Prot protein existence level 1. From Arabidopsis thaliana (Mouse-ear cress).
   1220..1900    +  CDS            IGHG1 (fragment): IGHG1_HUMAN - Experimental evidence at protein level: Swiss-Prot protein existence level 1. Constant region of immunoglobulin heavy chains. Immunoglobulins, also known as antibodies, are membrane-bound or secreted glycoproteins produced by B lymphocytes. In the recognition phase of humoral immunity, the membrane-bound immunoglobulins serve as receptors which, upon binding of a specific antigen, trigger the clonal expansion and differentiation of B lymphocytes into immunoglobulins- secreting plasma cells. Secreted immunoglobulins mediate the effector phase of humoral immunity, which results in
   1919..1960    +  CDS            V5 tag: epitope tag from simian virus 5
   2060..2194    -  polyA_signal   SV40 poly(A) signal: SV40 polyadenylation signal
   2217..2301    -  CDS            large T antigen (fragment): large T antigen from SV40 (simian virus 40)
   2301..2325    +  misc_feature   MCS (fragment): pUC18/19 multiple cloning site
   2362..2378    -  protein_bind   lac operator: The lac repressor binds to the lac operator to inhibit transcription in E. coli. This inhibition can be relieved by adding lactose or isopropyl-β-D-thiogalactopyranoside (IPTG). lac repressor encoded by lacI
   2386..2416    -  promoter       lac promoter: promoter for the E. coli lac operon
   2431..2452    -  protein_bind   CAP binding site: CAP binding activates transcription in the presence of cAMP. E. coli catabolite activator protein
   2465..2557    -  CDS            lacI (fragment): lac repressor; lacI; The lac repressor binds to the lac operator to inhibit transcription in E. coli. This inhibition can be relieved by adding lactose or isopropyl-β-D-thiogalactopyranoside (IPTG).
   2740..3328    -  rep_origin     ori: high-copy-number ColE1/pMB1/pBR322/pUC origin of replication
   3499..4359    -  CDS            AmpR: β-lactamase; bla; confers resistance to ampicillin, carbenicillin, and related antibiotics
   4360..4464    -  promoter       AmpR promoter: bla
   4559..4594    +  CDS            rop (fragment): Rop protein, which maintains plasmids at low copy number; rop
   4696..4795    +  misc_feature   bom (fragment): basis of mobility region from pBR322
   4801..21      -  CDS            lacZα (fragment) (across the origin): LacZα fragment of β-galactosidase; lacZ fragment
>Addgene plasmid #114990 | AT3G02880 J3_pECIA2 | addgene full sequence | sequence record 296779 | Addgene NGS Result
GTAAAACGACGGCCAGTGAATTAATTCGTTGCAGGACAGGATGTGGTGCCCGATGTGACTAGCTCTTTGC
TGCAGGCCGTCCTATCCTCTGGTTCCGATAAGAGACCCAGAACTCCGGCCCCCCACCGCCCACCGCCACC
CCCATACATATGTGGTACGCAAGTAAGAGTGCCTGCGCATGCCCCATGTGCCCCACCAAGAGCTTTGCAT
CCCATACAAGTCCCCAAAGTGGAGAACCGAACCAATTCTTCGCGGGCAGAACAAAAGCTTCTGCACACGT
CTCCACTCGAATTTGGAGCCGGCCGGCGTGTGCAAAAGAGGTGAATCGAACGAAAGACCCGTGTGTAAAG
CCGCGTTTCCAAAATGTATAAAACCGAGAGCATCTGGCCAATGTGCATCAGTTGTGGTCAGCAGCAAAAT
CAAGTGAATCATCTCAGTGCAACTAAAGGGGGGATCCGATCTCAATATGAAGTTATGCATATTACTGGCC
GTCGTGGCCTTTGTTGGCCTCTCGCTCGGGTCAGATCTAGAGTCTGACCGGAGAGCTTTACTCGCTGTTC
GTAACAGTGTCCGTGGCCGTCCTTTGCTATGGAACATGAGTGCTTCTTCTCCTTGTAATTGGCACGGAGT
CCACTGCGATGCGGGTCGGGTCACGGCTCTCCGATTACCCGGATCTGGTTTATTCGGTTCTTTACCAATC
GGTGGTATTGGTAATCTAACCCAGCTTAAGACTCTTTCTCTCCGGTTCAATTCTCTCTCTGGTCCTATCC
CTTCGGATTTCTCCAACCTTGTTCTCCTCCGTTACTTGTATCTTCAAGGTAATGCCTTTTCCGGTGAGAT
TCCGTCGCTTCTCTTCACGCTTCCGAGCATAATCAGAATCAATCTAGGGGAGAATAAATTCTCGGGTCGG
ATCCCGGATAATGTCAATTCTGCGACCCGGTTGGTTACTCTGTATTTGGAGAGGAATCAACTCTCTGGTC
CGATCCCTGAGATCACGCTTCCTCTTCAGCAATTCAATGTTTCTTCTAATCAGTTAAACGGGTCTATTCC
GAGTTCGTTGTCGTCTTGGCCTCGAACTGCTTTTGAAGGTAACACTCTCTGTGGGAAGCCTTTAGACACT
TGTGAGGCAGAGAGCCCCAATGGTGGTGACGCTGGAGGACCCAATACGCCGCCGGAGAAGAAAGATAGCC
TGGAGGTGCTGTTCCAGGGACCAGGGAGCGACAAAACTCACACATGCCCACCGTGCCCAGCACCTGAACT
CCTGGGGGGACCGTCAGTCTTCCTCTTCCCCCCAAAACCCAAGGACACCCTCATGATCTCCCGGACCCCT
GAGGTCACATGCGTGGTGGTGGACGTGAGCCACGAAGACCCTGAGGTCAAGTTCAACTGGTACGTGGACG
GCGTGGAGGTGCATAATGCCAAGACAAAGCCGCGGGAGGAGCAGTACAACAGCACGTACCGTGTGGTCAG
CGTCCTCACCGTCCTGCACCAGGACTGGCTGAATGGCAAGGAGTACAAGTGCAAGGTCTCCAACAAAGCC
CTCCCAGCCCCCATCGAGAAAACCATCTCCAAAGCCAAAGGGCAGCCCCGAGAACCACAGGTGTACACCC
TGCCCCCATCCCGGGAGGAGATGACCAAGAACCAGGTCAGCCTGACCTGCCTGGTCAAAGGCTTCTATCC
CAGCGACATCGCCGTGGAGTGGGAGAGCAATGGGCAGCCGGAGAACAACTACAAGACCACGCCTCCCGTG
CTGGACTCCGACGGCTCCTTCTTCCTCTACAGCAAGCTCACCGTGGACAAGAGCAGGTGGCAGCAGGGGA
ACGTCTTCTCATGCTCCGTGATGCATGAGGGTCTGCACAACCACTACACGCAGAAGAGCCTCTCCCTGTC
TCCGGGTAAATCTAGAGGGCCCTTCGAAGGTAAGCCTATCCCTAACCCTCTCCTCGGTCTCGATTCTACG
CGTACCGGTCATCATCACCATCACCATTGAGTTTAAACCCGCTGATCAGCCTCGACTGTGCCTTCTAAGG
CCTGAGCTCGCTGATCAGCCTCGATCGAGGATCCAGACATGATAAGATACATTGATGAGTTTGGACAAAC
CACAACTAGAATGCAGTGAAAAAAATGCTTTATTTGTGAAATTTGTGATGCTATTGCTTTATTTGTAACC
ATTATAAGCTGCAATAAACAAGTTAACAACAACAATTGCATTCATTTTATGTTTCAGGTTCAGGGGGAGG
TGTGGGAGGTTTTTTAAAGCAAGTAAAACCTCTACAAATGTGGTATGGCTGATTATGATCAGTCGACCTG
CAGGCATGCAAGCTTGGCGTAATCATGGTCATAGCTGTTTCCTGTGTGAAATTGTTATCCGCTCACAATT
CCACACAACATACGAGCCGGAAGCATAAAGTGTAAAGCCTGGGGTGCCTAATGAGTGAGCTAACTCACAT
TAATTGCGTTGCGCTCACTGCCCGCTTTCCAGTCGGGAAACCTGTCGTGCCAGCTGCATTAATGAATCGG
CCAACGCGCGGGGAGAGGCGGTTTGCGTATTGGGCGCTCTTCCGCTTCCTCGCTCACTGACTCGCTGCGC
TCGGTCGTTCGGCTGCGGCGAGCGGTATCAGCTCACTCAAAGGCGGTAATACGGTTATCCACAGAATCAG
GGGATAACGCAGGAAAGAACATGTGAGCAAAAGGCCAGCAAAAGGCCAGGAACCGTAAAAAGGCCGCGTT
GCTGGCGTTTTTCCATAGGCTCCGCCCCCCTGACGAGCATCACAAAAATCGACGCTCAAGTCAGAGGTGG
CGAAACCCGACAGGACTATAAAGATACCAGGCGTTTCCCCCTGGAAGCTCCCTCGTGCGCTCTCCTGTTC
CGACCCTGCCGCTTACCGGATACCTGTCCGCCTTTCTCCCTTCGGGAAGCGTGGCGCTTTCTCATAGCTC
ACGCTGTAGGTATCTCAGTTCGGTGTAGGTCGTTCGCTCCAAGCTGGGCTGTGTGCACGAACCCCCCGTT
CAGCCCGACCGCTGCGCCTTATCCGGTAACTATCGTCTTGAGTCCAACCCGGTAAGACACGACTTATCGC
CACTGGCAGCAGCCACTGGTAACAGGATTAGCAGAGCGAGGTATGTAGGCGGTGCTACAGAGTTCTTGAA
GTGGTGGCCTAACTACGGCTACACTAGAAGAACAGTATTTGGTATCTGCGCTCTGCTGAAGCCAGTTACC
TTCGGAAAAAGAGTTGGTAGCTCTTGATCCGGCAAACAAACCACCGCTGGTAGCGGTGGTTTTTTTGTTT
GCAAGCAGCAGATTACGCGCAGAAAAAAAGGATCTCAAGAAGATCCTTTGATCTTTTCTACGGGGTCTGA
CGCTCAGTGGAACGAAAACTCACGTTAAGGGATTTTGGTCATGAGATTATCAAAAAGGATCTTCACCTAG
ATCCTTTTAAATTAAAAATGAAGTTTTAAATCAATCTAAAGTATATATGAGTAAACTTGGTCTGACAGTT
ACCAATGCTTAATCAGTGAGGCACCTATCTCAGCGATCTGTCTATTTCGTTCATCCATAGTTGCCTGACT
CCCCGTCGTGTAGATAACTACGATACGGGAGGGCTTACCATCTGGCCCCAGTGCTGCAATGATACCGCGA
GACCCACGCTCACCGGCTCCAGATTTATCAGCAATAAACCAGCCAGCCGGAAGGGCCGAGCGCAGAAGTG
GTCCTGCAACTTTATCCGCCTCCATCCAGTCTATTAATTGTTGCCGGGAAGCTAGAGTAAGTAGTTCGCC
AGTTAATAGTTTGCGCAACGTTGTTGCCATTGCTACAGGCATCGTGGTGTCACGCTCGTCGTTTGGTATG
GCTTCATTCAGCTCCGGTTCCCAACGATCAAGGCGAGTTACATGATCCCCCATGTTGTGCAAAAAAGCGG
TTAGCTCCTTCGGTCCTCCGATCGTTGTCAGAAGTAAGTTGGCCGCAGTGTTATCACTCATGGTTATGGC
AGCACTGCATAATTCTCTTACTGTCATGCCATCCGTAAGATGCTTTTCTGTGACTGGTGAGTACTCAACC
AAGTCATTCTGAGAATAGTGTATGCGGCGACCGAGTTGCTCTTGCCCGGCGTCAATACGGGATAATACCG
CGCCACATAGCAGAACTTTAAAAGTGCTCATCATTGGAAAACGTTCTTCGGGGCGAAAACTCTCAAGGAT
CTTACCGCTGTTGAGATCCAGTTCGATGTAACCCACTCGTGCACCCAACTGATCTTCAGCATCTTTTACT
TTCACCAGCGTTTCTGGGTGAGCAAAAACAGGAAGGCAAAATGCCGCAAAAAAGGGAATAAGGGCGACAC
GGAAATGTTGAATACTCATACTCTTCCTTTTTCAATATTATTGAAGCATTTATCAGGGTTATTGTCTCAT
GAGCGGATACATATTTGAATGTATTTAGAAAAATAAACAAATAGGGGTTCCGCGCACATTTCCCCGAAAA
GTGCCACCTGACGTCTAAGAAACCATTATTATCATGACATTAACCTATAAAAATAGGCGTATCACGAGGC
CCTTTCGTCTCGCGCGTTTCGGTGATGACGGTGAAAACCTCTGACACATGCAGCTCCCGGAGACGGTCAC
AGCTTGTCTGTAAGCGGATGCCGGGAGCAGACAAGCCCGTCAGGGCGCGTCAGCGGGTGTTGGCGGGTGT
CGGGGCTGGCTTAACTATGCGGCATCAGAGCAGATTGTACTGAGAGTGCACCATATGCGGTGTGAAATAC
CGCACAGATGCGTAAGGAGAAAATACCGCATCAGGCGCCATTCGCCATTCAGGCTGCGCAACTGTTGGGA
AGGGCGATCGGTGCGGGCCTCTTCGCTATTACGCCAGCTGGCGAAAGGGGGATGTGCTGCAAGGCGATTA
AGTTGGGTAACGCCAGGGTTTTCCCAGTCACGACGTT
